>Addgene plasmid #90243 | pLKO-Tet-On-HDAC1-shRNA3 | addgene full sequence | sequence record 178297 | Addgene NGS Result
TGTAGTCTTATGCAATACTCTTGTAGTCTTGCAACATGGTAACGATGAGTTAGCAACATGCCTTACAAGG
AGAGAAAAAGCACCGTGCATGCCGATTGGTGGAAGTAAGGTGGTACGATCGTGCCTTATTAGGAAGGCAA
CAGACGGGTCTGACATGGATTGGACGAACCACTGAATTGCCGCATTGCAGAGATATTGTATTTAAGTGCC
TAGCTCGATACATAAACGGGTCTCTCTGGTTAGACCAGATCTGAGCCTGGGAGCTCTCTGGCTAACTAGG
GAACCCACTGCTTAAGCCTCAATAAAGCTTGCCTTGAGTGCTTCAAGTAGTGTGTGCCCGTCTGTTGTGT
GACTCTGGTAACTAGAGATCCCTCAGACCCTTTTAGTCAGTGTGGAAAATCTCTAGCAGTGGCGCCCGAA
CAGGGACTTGAAAGCGAAAGGGAAACCAGAGGAGCTCTCTCGACGCAGGACTCGGCTTGCTGAAGCGCGC
ACGGCAAGAGGCGAGGGGCGGCGACTGGTGAGTACGCCAAAAATTTTGACTAGCGGAGGCTAGAAGGAGA
GAGATGGGTGCGAGAGCGTCAGTATTAAGCGGGGGAGAATTAGATCGCGATGGGAAAAAATTCGGTTAAG
GCCAGGGGGAAAGAAAAAATATAAATTAAAACATATAGTATGGGCAAGCAGGGAGCTAGAACGATTCGCA
GTTAATCCTGGCCTGTTAGAAACATCAGAAGGCTGTAGACAAATACTGGGACAGCTACAACCATCCCTTC
AGACAGGATCAGAAGAACTTAGATCATTATATAATACAGTAGCAACCCTCTATTGTGTGCATCAAAGGAT
AGAGATAAAAGACACCAAGGAAGCTTTAGACAAGATAGAGGAAGAGCAAAACAAAAGTAAGACCACCGCA
CAGCAAGCGGCCGCTGATCTTCAGACCTGGAGGAGGAGATATGAGGGACAATTGGAGAAGTGAATTATAT
AAATATAAAGTAGTAAAAATTGAACCATTAGGAGTAGCACCCACCAAGGCAAAGAGAAGAGTGGTGCAGA
GAGAAAAAAGAGCAGTGGGAATAGGAGCTTTGTTCCTTGGGTTCTTGGGAGCAGCAGGAAGCACTATGGG
CGCAGCGTCAATGACGCTGACGGTACAGGCCAGACAATTATTGTCTGGTATAGTGCAGCAGCAGAACAAT
TTGCTGAGGGCTATTGAGGCGCAACAGCATCTGTTGCAACTCACAGTCTGGGGCATCAAGCAGCTCCAGG
CAAGAATCCTGGCTGTGGAAAGATACCTAAAGGATCAACAGCTCCTGGGGATTTGGGGTTGCTCTGGAAA
ACTCATTTGCACCACTGCTGTGCCTTGGAATGCTAGTTGGAGTAATAAATCTCTGGAACAGATTTGGAAT
CACACGACCTGGATGGAGTGGGACAGAGAAATTAACAATTACACAAGCTTAATACACTCCTTAATTGAAG
AATCGCAAAACCAGCAAGAAAAGAATGAACAAGAATTATTGGAATTAGATAAATGGGCAAGTTTGTGGAA
TTGGTTTAACATAACAAATTGGCTGTGGTATATAAAATTATTCATAATGATAGTAGGAGGCTTGGTAGGT
TTAAGAATAGTTTTTGCTGTACTTTCTATAGTGAATAGAGTTAGGCAGGGATATTCACCATTATCGTTTC
AGACCCACCTCCCAACCCCGAGGGGACCCGACAGGCCCGAAGGAATAGAAGAAGAAGGTGGAGAGAGAGA
CAGAGACAGATCCATTCGATTAGTGAACGGATCTCGACGGTATCGATCACGAGACTAGCCTCGAGCGGCC
GCAATATTTGCATGTCGCTATGTGTTCTGGGAAATCACCATAAACGTGAAATCCCTATCAGTGATAGAGA
CTTATAAGTTCCCTATCAGTGATAGAGACACCGGCCGCAAGAACTCTTCCAACTTCTCGAGAAGTTGGAA
GAGTTCTTGCGGTTTTTAATTCTCGACCTCGAGACAAATGGCAGTATTCATCCACAATTTTAAAAGAAAA
GGGGGGATTGGGGGGTACAGTGCAGGGGAAAGAATAGTAGACATAATAGCAACAGACATACAAACTAAAG
AATTACAAAAACAAATTACAAAAATTCAAAATTTTCGGGTTTATTACAGGGACAGCAGAGATCCACTTTG
GCCGCGGCTCGAGGGGGTTGGGGTTGCGCCTTTTCCAAGGCAGCCCTGGGTTTGCGCAGGGACGCGGCTG
CTCTGGGCGTGGTTCCGGGAAACGCAGCGGCGCCGACCCTGGGTCTCGCACATTCTTCACGTCCGTTCGC
AGCGTCACCCGGATCTTCGCCGCTACCCTTGTGGGCCCCCCGGCGACGCTTCCTGCTCCGCCCCTAAGTC
GGGAAGGTTCCTTGCGGTTCGCGGCGTGCCGGACGTGACAAACGGAAGCCGCACGTCTCACTAGTACCCT
CGCAGACGGACAGCGCCAGGGAGCAATGGCAGCGCGCCGACCGCGATGGGCTGTGGCCAATAGCGGCTGC
TCAGCAGGGCGCGCCGAGAGCAGCGGCCGGGAAGGGGCGGTGCGGGAGGCGGGGTGTGGGGCGGTAGTGT
GGGCCCTGTTCCTGCCCGCGCGGTGTTCCGCATTCTGCAAGCCTCCGGAGCGCACGTCGGCAGTCGGCTC
CCTCGTTGACCGAATCACCGACCTCTCTCCCCAGGGGGATCTGTGAGTTTGGGGACCCTTGATTGTTCTT
TCTTTTTCGCTATTGTAAAATTCATGTTATATGGAGGGGGCAAAGTTTTCAGGGTGTTGTTTAGAATGGG
AAGATGTCCCTTGTATCACCATGGACCCTCATGATAATTTTGTTTCTTTCACTTTCTACTCTGTTGACAA
CCATTGTCTCCTCTTATTTTCTTTTCATTTTCTGTAACTTTTTCGTTAAACTTTAGCTTGCATTTGTAAC
GAATTTTTAAATTCACTTTTGTTTATTTGTCAGATTGTAAGTACTTTCTCTAATCACTTTTTTTTCAAGG
CAATCAGGGTATATTATATTGTACTTCAGCACAGTTTTAGAGAACAATTGTTATAATTAAATGATAAGGT
AGAATATTTCTGCATATAAATTCTGGCTGGCGTGGAAATATTCTTATTGGTAGAAACAACTACATCCTGG
TCATCATCCTGCCTTTCTCTTTATGGTTACAATGATATACACTGTTTGAGATGAGGATAAAATACTCTGA
GTCCAAACCGGGCCCCTCTGCTAACCATGTTCATGCCTTCTTCTTTTTCCTACAGCTCCTGGGCAACGTG
CTGGTTATTGTGCTGTCTCATCATTTTGGCAAAGAATTGTAATACGACTCACTATAGGGCGAATTGATAT
GTCTAGATTAGATAAAAGTAAAGTGATTAACAGCGCATTAGAGCTGCTTAATGAGGTCGGAATCGAAGGT
TTAACAACCCGTAAACTCGCCCAGAAGCTAGGTGTAGAGCAGCCTACATTGTATTGGCATGTAAAAAATA
AGCGGGCTTTGCTCGACGCCTTAGCCATTGAGATGTTAGATAGGCACCATACTCACTTTTGCCCTTTAGA
AGGGGAAAGCTGGCAAGATTTTTTACGTAATAACGCTAAAAGTTTTAGATGTGCTTTACTAAGTCATCGC
GATGGAGCAAAAGTACATTTAGGTACACGGCCTACAGAAAAACAGTATGAAACTCTCGAAAATCAATTAG
CCTTTTTATGCCAACAAGGTTTTTCACTAGAGAATGCATTATATGCACTCAGCGCTGTGGGGCATTTTAC
TTTAGGTTGCGTATTGGAAGATCAAGAGCATCAAGTCGCTAAAGAAGAAAGGGAAACACCTACTACTGAT
AGTATGCCGCCATTATTACGACAAGCTATCGAATTATTTGATCACCAAGGTGCAGAGCCAGCCTTCTTAT
TCGGCCTTGAATTGATCATATGCGGATTAGAAAAACAACTTAAATGTGAAAGTGGGTCCGCGTACAGCGG
CTCCCGGGAGTTCTAGGGATCTGCCCCTCTCCCTCCCCCCCCCCTAACGTTACTGGCCGAAGCCGCTTGG
AATAAGGCCGGTGTGCGTTTGTCTATATGTTATTTTCCACCATATTGCCGTCTTTTGGCAATGTGAGGGC
CCGGAAACCTGGCCCTGTCTTCTTGACGAGCATTCCTAGGGGTCTTTCCCCTCTCGCCAAAGGAATGCAA
GGTCTGTTGAATGTCGTGAAGGAAGCAGTTCCTCTGGAAGCTTCTTGAAGACAAACAACGTCTGTAGCGA
CCCTTTGCAGGCAGCGGAACCCCCCACCTGGCGACAGGTGCCTCTGCGGCCAAAAGCCACGTGTATAAGA
TACACCTGCAAAGGCGGCACAACCCCAGTGCCACGTTGTGAGTTGGATAGTTGTGGAAAGAGTCAAATGG
CTCTCCTCAAGCGTATTCAACAAGGGGCTGAAGGATGCCCAGAAGGTACCCCATTGTATGGGATCTGATC
TGGGGCCTCGGTGCACATGCTTTACATGTGTTTAGTCGAGGTTAAAAAAACGTCTAGGCCCCCCGAACCA
CGGGGACGTGGTTTTCCTTTGAAAAACACGATGATAAGGATCCACCGGAGCTTACCATGACCGAGTACAA
GCCCACGGTGCGCCTCGCCACCCGCGACGACGTCCCCAGGGCCGTACGCACCCTCGCCGCCGCGTTCGCC
GACTACCCCGCCACGCGCCACACCGTCGATCCGGACCGCCACATCGAGCGGGTCACCGAGCTGCAAGAAC
TCTTCCTCACGCGCGTCGGGCTCGACATCGGCAAGGTGTGGGTCGCGGACGACGGCGCCGCGGTGGCGGT
CTGGACCACGCCGGAGAGCGTCGAAGCGGGGGCGGTGTTCGCCGAGATCGGCCCGCGCATGGCCGAGTTG
AGCGGTTCCCGGCTGGCCGCGCAGCAACAGATGGAAGGCCTCCTGGCGCCGCACCGGCCCAAGGAGCCCG
CGTGGTTCCTGGCCACCGTCGGCGTCTCGCCCGACCACCAGGGCAAGGGTCTGGGCAGCGCCGTCGTGCT
CCCCGGAGTGGAGGCGGCCGAGCGCGCCGGGGTGCCCGCCTTCCTGGAGACCTCCGCGCCCCGCAACCTC
CCCTTCTACGAGCGGCTCGGCTTCACCGTCACCGCCGACGTCGAGGTGCCCGAAGGACCGCGCACCTGGT
GCATGACCCGCAAGCCCGGTGCCTGACGCCCGCCCCACGACCCGCAGCGCCCGACCGAAAGGAGCGCACG
ACCCCATGCATCGGTACCTTTAAGACCAATGACTTACAAGGCAGCTGTAGATCTTAGCCACTTTTTAAAA
GAAAAGGGGGGACTGGAAGGGCTAATTCACTCCCAACGAAGACAAGATCTGCTTTTTGCTTGTACTGGGT
CTCTCTGGTTAGACCAGATCTGAGCCTGGGAGCTCTCTGGCTAACTAGGGAACCCACTGCTTAAGCCTCA
ATAAAGCTTGCCTTGAGTGCTTCAAGTAGTGTGTGCCCGTCTGTTGTGTGACTCTGGTAACTAGAGATCC
CTCAGACCCTTTTAGTCAGTGTGGAAAATCTCTAGCAGTAGTAGTTCATGTCATCTTATTATTCAGTATT
TATAACTTGCAAAGAAATGAATATCAGAGAGTGAGAGGAACTTGTTTATTGCAGCTTATAATGGTTACAA
ATAAAGCAATAGCATCACAAATTTCACAAATAAAGCATTTTTTTCACTGCATTCTAGTTGTGGTTTGTCC
AAACTCATCAATGTATCTTATCATGTCTGGCTCTAGCTATCCCGCCCCTAACTCCGCCCATCCCGCCCCT
AACTCCGCCCAGTTCCGCCCATTCTCCGCCCCATGGCTGACTAATTTTTTTTATTTATGCAGAGGCCGAG
GCCGCCTCGGCCTCTGAGCTATTCCAGAAGTAGTGAGGAGGCTTTTTTGGAGGCCTAGGGACGTACCCAA
TTCGCCCTATAGTGAGTCGTATTACGCGCGCTCACTGGCCGTCGTTTTACAACGTCGTGACTGGGAAAAC
CCTGGCGTTACCCAACTTAATCGCCTTGCAGCACATCCCCCTTTCGCCAGCTGGCGTAATAGCGAAGAGG
CCCGCACCGATCGCCCTTCCCAACAGTTGCGCAGCCTGAATGGCGAATGGG
[124 nt withheld, positions 6142-6265]
C
[91 nt withheld, positions 6267-6357]
A
[49 nt withheld, positions 6359-6407]
CCTTTGACGTTGGAGTCCACGTTCTTT
[37 nt withheld, positions 6435-6471]
ACCCTATCTCGGTCTATTCTTTTGATTTATAAGGGATTTTGCCGATTTCGGCCTATTGGTTAAAAAATGA
GCTGATTTAACAAAAATTTAACGCGAATTTTAACAAAATATTAACGCTTACAATTTAGGTGGCACTTTTC
GGGGAAATGTGCGCGGAACCCCTATTTGTTTATTTTTCTAAATACATTCAAATATGTATCCGCTCATGAG
ACAATAACCCTGATAAATGCTTCAATAATATTGAAAAAGGAAGAGTATGAGTATTCAACATTTCCGTGTC
GCCCTTATTCCCTTTTTTGCGGCATTTTGCCTTCCTGTTTTTGCTCACCCAGAAACGCTGGTGAAAGTAA
AAGATGCTGAAGATCAGTTGGGTGCACGAGTGGGTTACATCGAACTGGATCTCAACAGCGGTAAGATCCT
TGAGAGTTTTCGCCCCGAAGAACGTTTTCCAATGATGAGCACTTTTAAAGTTCTGCTATGTGGCGCGGTA
TTATCCCGTATTGACGCCGGGCAAGAGCAACTCGGTCGCCGCATACACTATTCTCAGAATGACTTGGTTG
AGTACTCACCAGTCACAGAAAAGCATCTTACGGATGGCATGACAGTAAGAGAATTATGCAGTGCTGCCAT
AACCATGAGTGATAACACTGCGGCCAACTTACTTCTGACAACGATCGGAGGACCGAAGGAGCTAACCGCT
TTTTTGCACAACATGGGGGATCATGTAACTCGCCTTGATCGTTGGGAACCGGAGCTGAATGAAGCCATAC
CAAACGACGAGCGTGACACCACGATGCCTGTAGCAATGGCAACAACGTTGCGCAAACTATTAACTGGCGA
ACTACTTACTCTAGCTTCCCGGCAACAATTAATAGACTGGATGGAGGCGGATAAAGTTGCAGGACCACTT
CTGCGCTCGGCCCTTCCGGCTGGCTGGTTTATTGCTGATAAATCTGGAGCCGGTGAGCGTGGGTCTCGCG
GTATCATTGCAGCACTGGGGCCAGATGGTAAGCCCTCCCGTATCGTAGTTATCTACACGACGGGGAGTCA
GGCAACTATGGATGAACGAAATAGACAGATCGCTGAGATAGGTGCCTCACTGATTAAGCATTGGTAACTG
TCAGACCAAGTTTACTCATATATACTTTAGATTGATTTAAAACTTCATTTTTAATTTAAAAGGATCTAGG
TGAAGATCCTTTTTGATAATCTCATGACCAAAATCCCTTAACGTGAGTTTTCGTTCCACTGAGCGTCAGA
CCCCGTAGAAAAGATCAAAGGATCTTCTTGAGATCCTTTTTTTCTGCGCGTAATCTGCTGCTTGCAAACA
AAAAAACCACCGCTACCAGCGGTGGTTTGTTTGCCGGATCAAGAGCTACCAACTCTTTTTCCGAAGGTAA
CTGGCTTCAGCAGAGCGCAGATACCAAATACTGTTCTTCTAGTGTAGCCGTAGTTAGGCCACCACTTCAA
GAACTCTGTAGCACCGCCTACATACCTCGCTCTGCTAATCCTGTTACCAGTGGCTGCTGCCAGTGGCGAT
AAGTCGTGTCTTACCGGGTTGGACTCAAGACGATAGTTACCGGATAAGGCGCAGCGGTCGGGCTGAACGG
GGGGTTCGTGCACACAGCCCAGCTTGGAGCGAACGACCTACACCGAACTGAGATACCTACAGCGTGAGCT
ATGAGAAAGCGCCACGCTTCCCGAAGGGAGAAAGGCGGACAGGTATCCGGTAAGCGGCAGGGTCGGAACA
GGAGAGCGCACGAGGGAGCTTCCAGGGGGAAACGCCTGGTATCTTTATAGTCCTGTCGGGTTTCGCCACC
TCTGACTTGAGCGTCGATTTTTGTGATGCTCGTCAGGGGGGCGGAGCCTATGGAAAAACGCCAGCAACGC
GGCCTTTTTACGGTTCCTGGCCTTTTGCTGGCCTTTTGCTCACATGTTCTTTCCTGCGTTATCCCCTGAT
TCTGTGGATAACCGTATTACCGCCTTTGAGTGAGCTGATACCGCTCGCCGCAGCCGAACGACCGAGCGCA
GCGAGTCAGTGAGCGAGGAAGCGGAAGAGCGCCCAATACGCAAACCGCCTCTCCCCGCGCGTTGGCCGAT
TCATTAATGCAGCTGGCACGACAGGTTTCCCGACTGGAAAGCGGGCAGTGAGCGCAACGCAATTAATGTG
AGTTAGCTCACTCATTAGGCACCCCAGGCTTTACACTTTATGCTTCCGGCTCGTATGTTGTGTGGAATTG
TGAGCGGATAACAATTTCACACAGGAAACAGCTATGACCATGATTACGCCAAGCGCGCAATTAACCCTCA
CTAAAGGGAACAAAAGCTGGAGCTGCAAGCTTAA
Features (pLannotate 1.2.2; 29 found; start..end, strand, type, name):
      1..227     +  promoter       RSV promoter: Rous sarcoma virus enhancer/promoter
    228..408     +  LTR            5' LTR (truncated): truncated 5' long terminal repeat (LTR) from HIV-1
    455..580     +  misc_feature   HIV-1 Ψ: packaging signal of human immunodeficiency virus type 1
    564..927     +  CDS            HIV-1 gag (fragment): gag protein from human immunodeficiency virus 1; gag
   1073..1306    +  misc_feature   RRE: The Rev response element (RRE) of HIV-1 allows for Rev-dependent mRNA export from the nucleus to the cytoplasm.
   1683..1783    +  CDS            Rev (fragment): human immunodeficiency virus 1 (HIV-1) Rev protein; rev; enhances nuclear export of unspliced and incompletely spliced viral mRNAs
   1824..1918    +  promoter       H1-2O2 promoter: doxycycline-inducible variant of the human H1 RNA promoter (Henriksen et al., 2007)
   2018..2135    +  misc_feature   cPPT/CTS: central polypurine tract and central termination sequence of HIV-1
   2184..2694    +  promoter       hPGK promoter: human phosphoglycerate kinase 1 promoter
   2703..3275    +  intron         β-globin intron: intron from rabbit β-globin gene
   3330..3348    +  promoter       T7 promoter: promoter for bacteriophage T7 RNA polymerase
   3359..3979    +  CDS            tetR: TETR2_ECOLX - Experimental evidence at protein level: Swiss-Prot protein existence level 1. TetR is the repressor of the tetracycline resistance element; its N-terminal region forms a helix-turn-helix structure and binds DNA. Binding of tetracycline to TetR reduces the repressor affinity for the tetracycline resistance gene (tetA) promoter operator sites. From Escherichia coli.
   4125..4587    +  misc_feature   IRES: internal ribosome entry site (IRES) of the encephalomyocarditis virus (EMCV)
   4607..5206    +  CDS            PuroR: puromycin N-acetyltransferase; pac from Streptomyces alboniger; confers resistance to puromycin
   5249..5332    +  CDS            nef (fragment): NEF_HV1Z2 - Experimental evidence at protein level: Swiss-Prot protein existence level 1. Extracellular Nef protein targets CD4(+) T-lymphocytes for apoptosis by interacting with CXCR4 surface receptors. From Human immunodeficiency virus type 1 group M subtype D (isolate Z2/CDC-Z34) (HIV-1).
   5334..5567    +  LTR            3' LTR (ΔU3): self-inactivating 3' long terminal repeat (LTR) from HIV-1
   5639..5760    +  polyA_signal   SV40 poly(A) signal: SV40 polyadenylation signal
   5800..5935    +  rep_origin     SV40 ori: SV40 origin of replication
   5956..5974    -  promoter       T7 promoter: promoter for bacteriophage T7 RNA polymerase
   5982..6137    +  CDS            lacZα (fragment): LacZα fragment of β-galactosidase; lacZ fragment
   6142..6570    +  rep_origin     f1 ori (sequence partly withheld): f1 bacteriophage origin of replication; arrow indicates direction of (+) strand synthesis
   6623..6727    +  promoter       AmpR promoter: bla
   6728..7588    +  CDS            AmpR: β-lactamase; bla; confers resistance to ampicillin, carbenicillin, and related antibiotics
   7759..8347    +  rep_origin     ori: high-copy-number ColE1/pMB1/pBR322/pUC origin of replication
   8530..8622    +  CDS            lacI (fragment): lac repressor; lacI; The lac repressor binds to the lac operator to inhibit transcription in E. coli. This inhibition can be relieved by adding lactose or isopropyl-β-D-thiogalactopyranoside (IPTG).
   8635..8656    +  protein_bind   CAP binding site: CAP binding activates transcription in the presence of cAMP. E. coli catabolite activator protein
   8671..8701    +  promoter       lac promoter: promoter for the E. coli lac operon
   8709..8725    +  protein_bind   lac operator: The lac repressor binds to the lac operator to inhibit transcription in E. coli. This inhibition can be relieved by adding lactose or isopropyl-β-D-thiogalactopyranoside (IPTG). lac repressor encoded by lacI
   8770..8788    +  promoter       T3 promoter: promoter for bacteriophage T3 RNA polymerase
