[The description below was written by a language model from this plasmid's Addgene catalogue record and pLannotate feature annotations shown in this document.]
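Description:
pLKO-Tet-On-HDAC1-shRNA3 is a lentiviral transfer plasmid of 8,815 bp built on the Tet-pLKO-Puro (pLKO-Tet-On) backbone, designed for doxycycline-inducible knockdown of human HDAC1, a histone deacetylase. It is propagated in E. coli through a high-copy ColE1/pUC-type origin with ampicillin selection (AmpR); an f1 origin, an SV40 origin and poly(A) signal, and remnants of lac and phage promoter sequences are also present in the bacterial backbone. The viral portion is of the third-generation, self-inactivating type. An RSV promoter drives a truncated HIV-1 5' LTR, followed by the Ψ packaging signal, a gag fragment, the Rev response element and cPPT/CTS, and the unit ends in a ΔU3 3' LTR. As a result, the integrated provirus lacks LTR promoter activity, and the packaging functions must be supplied in trans.

The short hairpin oligonucleotide, the third of a series of HDAC1-targeting hairpins judging by the name, was cloned between AgeI and EcoRI sites, both destroyed in the process. The feature table does not annotate the hairpin itself, but the gap between the H1-2O2 promoter and the cPPT/CTS is where it would be expected to sit. H1-2O2 is a variant of the human H1 RNA polymerase III promoter carrying Tet operator sites. A second cassette in the same vector uses the hPGK promoter and a rabbit β-globin intron to express TetR, followed by an EMCV IRES and the puromycin resistance gene. Transduced cells can therefore be selected with puromycin while constitutively producing the repressor. TetR holds the H1 promoter silent until doxycycline releases it, allowing shRNA transcription. This all-in-one design suits the generation of stable cell lines for timed, reversible HDAC1 depletion.
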