Addgene plasmid #90243: pLKO-Tet-On-HDAC1-shRNA3
Purpose: Lentivirus for expression of shRNA3 against human HDAC1 (Dox-inducible)
Depositing lab: Roland Friedel. Depositing organization: Icahn School of Medicine at Mount Sinai.
Backbone
  Vector backbone: Tet-pLKO-Puro (pLKO-Tet-On) Addgene #21915
  Backbone manufacturer: Dmitri Wiederschain
  Backbone size w/o insert (bp): 8758
  Total vector size (bp): 8815
  Vector type: Lentiviral
  Selectable markers: Puromycin
Growth in bacteria
  Bacterial resistance: Ampicillin, 100 μg/mL
  Growth temperature: 30°C
  Growth strain: NEB Stable
  Copy number: High Copy
Gene/Insert
  Gene/Insert name: HDAC1
  gRNA/shRNA sequence: CCGCAAGAACTCTTCCAACTT
  Species: H. sapiens (human)
  Entrez Gene: HDAC1 (a.k.a. GON-10, HD1, KDAC1, RPD3, RPD3L1)
  Cloning method: Restriction Enzyme; 5′ cloning site AgeI (destroyed during cloning); 3′ cloning site EcoRI (destroyed during cloning)
  Sequencing primers: 5′ SHSEQ2 GGAAATCACCATAAACGTGA
Terms and licenses: Academic/Nonprofit Terms; Industry Terms: Not Available to Industry
How to cite: pLKO-Tet-On-HDAC1-shRNA3 was a gift from Roland Friedel (Addgene plasmid # 90243 ; http://n2t.net/addgene:90243 ; RRID:Addgene_90243)
